Addgene plasmid #237652: pRK5_msfGFP-HMGB1-Shuffled 4
Purpose: For overexpression of msfGFP-HMGB1-Shuffled 4
Depositing lab: Denes Hnisz. Depositing organization: Max Planck Institute for Molecular Genetics. Publication: Probing condensate microenvironments with a micropeptide killswitch. Zhang Y, Stoppelkamp I, Fernandez-Pernas P, Allram M, Charman M, Magalhaes AP, Piedavent-Salomon M, Sommer G, Sung YC, Meyer K, Grams N, Halko E, Dongre S, Meierhofer D, Malszycki M, Ilik IA, Aktas T, Kraushar ML, Vastenhouw N, Weitzman MD, Grebien F, Niskanen H, Hnisz D. Nature. 2025 Jun 4. doi: 10.1038/s41586-025-09141-5. PubMed 40468084.
Backbone
  Vector backbone: pRK5
  Vector type: Mammalian Expression
Growth in bacteria
  Bacterial resistance: Ampicillin, 100 μg/mL
  Growth temperature: 37°C
  Growth strain: DH5alpha
  Copy number: High Copy
Gene/Insert
  Gene/Insert name: HMGB1-Shuffled 4
  Species: H. sapiens (human)
  Entrez Gene: HMGB1 (a.k.a. HMG-1, HMG1, HMG3, SBP-1)
  Tag / fusion protein: msfGFP (N terminal on insert)
  Cloning method: Gibson Cloning
Terms and licenses: Academic/Nonprofit Terms; Industry Terms: Not Available to Industry
How to cite: pRK5_msfGFP-HMGB1-Shuffled 4 was a gift from Denes Hnisz (Addgene plasmid # 237652 ; http://n2t.net/addgene:237652 ; RRID:Addgene_237652)
