[The description below was written by a language model from this plasmid's Addgene catalogue record and pLannotate feature annotations shown in this document.]
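Description:
pRK5_msfGFP-HMGB1-Shuffled 4 is a mammalian expression plasmid built on the pRK5 backbone for overexpressing a fluorescently tagged variant of human HMGB1. It is propagated in E. coli as a high-copy plasmid through a ColE1/pUC-type origin and selected with ampicillin via the β-lactamase gene. The backbone also carries an M13 phage origin for single-stranded DNA production. Several cloning-vector remnants are present as well: fragments of lacZα, lacI, rop and bom, and the lac promoter/operator. None of these plays a role in the intended use.

The expression cassette is driven by the human cytomegalovirus immediate early enhancer and promoter, followed by a fragment of CMV intron A and an SP6 phage promoter that could support in vitro transcription. Downstream lies a roughly 715 bp GFP-family open reading frame. The automated annotation matches it to SiriusGFP, but it corresponds to the msfGFP (monomeric superfolder GFP) tag listed in the catalogue, fused to the N terminus of the insert. The HMGB1 coding region follows directly. The annotation tool detects it only as a partial match, and to the bovine orthologue, whereas the record gives the species as human. The partial match would fit a variant in which part of the sequence has been scrambled, as the name "Shuffled 4" suggests, but the record does not say which region was shuffled or how. A short hit to an IgH signal sequence upstream of the GFP is only a fragment. An SV40 polyadenylation signal terminates the transcript, and an SV40 enhancer/early promoter sits beyond it.

The construct comes from a study of biomolecular condensate microenvironments. It is presumably used for transient expression and imaging of the fusion protein in mammalian cells.
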