Features (pLannotate 1.2.2; 22 found; start..end, strand, type, name):
     14..393     +  enhancer       CMV enhancer: human cytomegalovirus immediate early enhancer
    394..597     +  promoter       CMV promoter: human cytomegalovirus (CMV) immediate early promoter
    733..776     +  intron         CMV intron (fragment): modified intron A from human cytomegalovirus
    828..846     +  promoter       SP6 promoter: promoter for bacteriophage SP6 RNA polymerase
    850..887     +  CDS            IgH signal sequence (fragment): signal sequence from the mouse immunoglobulin heavy chain variable region
    939..1653    +  CDS            SiriusGFP (fragment): enhanced GFP (EGFP) derivative that exhibits robust folding and enhanced photostability (Zhong et al., 2019) mammalian codon-optimized
   1659..2201    +  CDS            HMGB1 (fragment): HMGB1_BOVIN - Also known as HMG1. Experimental evidence at protein level: Swiss-Prot protein existence level 1. In the extracellular compartment (following either active secretion or passive release)involved in regulation of the inflammatory response. Fully reduced HGMB1 (which subsequently gets oxidized after release) in association with CXCL12 mediates the recruitment of inflammatory cells during the initial phase of tissue injury; the CXCL12:HMGB1 complex triggers CXCR4 homodimerization (By similarity). Induces the migration of monocyte-derived immature dendritic cells and seems to regulate
   2340..2357    +  misc_feature   MCS (fragment): pUC18/19 multiple cloning site
   2378..2512    +  polyA_signal   SV40 poly(A) signal: SV40 polyadenylation signal
   2581..2938    +  promoter       SV40 promoter: SV40 enhancer and early promoter
   2957..3111    +  CDS            lacZα (fragment): LacZα fragment of β-galactosidase; lacZ fragment
   3117..3168    -  misc_feature   bom (fragment): basis of mobility region from pBR322
   3187..3567    +  rep_origin     M13 ori (sequence partly withheld): M13 bacteriophage origin of replication; arrow indicates direction of (+) strand synthesis
   3643..3692    -  misc_feature   bom (fragment): basis of mobility region from pBR322
   3794..3829    -  CDS            rop (fragment): Rop protein, which maintains plasmids at low copy number; rop
   3924..4028    +  promoter       AmpR promoter: bla
   4029..4889    +  CDS            AmpR: β-lactamase; bla; confers resistance to ampicillin, carbenicillin, and related antibiotics
   5060..5648    +  rep_origin     ori: high-copy-number ColE1/pMB1/pBR322/pUC origin of replication
   5831..5923    +  CDS            lacI (fragment): lac repressor; lacI; The lac repressor binds to the lac operator to inhibit transcription in E. coli. This inhibition can be relieved by adding lactose or isopropyl-β-D-thiogalactopyranoside (IPTG).
   5936..5957    +  protein_bind   CAP binding site: CAP binding activates transcription in the presence of cAMP. E. coli catabolite activator protein
   5972..6002    +  promoter       lac promoter: promoter for the E. coli lac operon
   6010..6026    +  protein_bind   lac operator: The lac repressor binds to the lac operator to inhibit transcription in E. coli. This inhibition can be relieved by adding lactose or isopropyl-β-D-thiogalactopyranoside (IPTG). lac repressor encoded by lacI
>Addgene plasmid #237652 | pRK5_msfGFP-HMGB1-Shuffled 4 | addgene full sequence | sequence record 471767 | Addgene NGS Result
TTCGAGCTCGCCCGACATTGATTATTGACTAGTTATTAATAGTAATCAATTACGGGGTCATTAGTTCATA
GCCCATATATGGAGTTCCGCGTTACATAACTTACGGTAAATGGCCCGCCTGGCTGACCGCCCAACGACCC
CCGCCCATTGACGTCAATAATGACGTATGTTCCCATAGTAACGCCAATAGGGACTTTCCATTGACGTCAA
TGGGTGGAGTATTTACGGTAAACTGCCCACTTGGCAGTACATCAAGTGTATCATATGCCAAGTACGCCCC
CTATTGACGTCAATGACGGTAAATGGCCCGCCTGGCATTATGCCCAGTACATGACCTTATGGGACTTTCC
TACTTGGCAGTACATCTACGTATTAGTCATCGCTATTACCATGGTGATGCGGTTTTGGCAGTACATCAAT
GGGCGTGGATAGCGGTTTGACTCACGGGGATTTCCAAGTCTCCACCCCATTGACGTCAATGGGAGTTTGT
TTTGGCACCAAAATCAACGGGACTTTCCAAAATGTCGTAACAACTCCGCCCCATTGACGCAAATGGGCGG
TAGGCGTGTACGGTGGGAGGTCTATATAAGCAGAGCTCGTTTAGTGAACCGTCAGATCGCCTGGAGACGC
CATCCACGCTGTTTTGACCTCCATAGAAGACACCGGGACCGATCCAGCCTCCGCGGCCGGGAACGGTGCA
TTGGAACGCGGATTCCCCGTGCCAAGAGTGACGTAAGTACCGCCTATAGAGTCTATAGGCCCACCCCCTT
GGCTTCGTTAGAACGCGGCTACAATTAATACATAACCTTATGTATCATACACATACGATTTAGGTGACAC
TATAGAATAACATCCACTTTGCCTTTCTCTCCACAGGTGTCCACTCCCAGGTCCAACTGCACCTCGGTTC
TATCGATTGAATTCGTACCGGTGCCACCATGGTGAGCAAGGGCGAGGAGCTGTTCACCGGGGTGGTGCCC
ATCCTGGTCGAGCTGGACGGCGACGTAAACGGCCACAAGTTCAGCGTGCGCGGCGAGGGCGAGGGCGATG
CCACCAACGGCAAGCTGACCCTGAAGTTCATCTGCACCACCGGCAAGCTGCCCGTGCCCTGGCCCACCCT
CGTGACCACCCTGACCTACGGCGTGCAGTGCTTCAGCCGCTACCCCGACCACATGAAGCAGCACGACTTC
TTCAAGTCCGCCATGCCCGAAGGCTACGTCCAGGAGCGCACCATCTCCTTCAAGGACGACGGCACCTACA
AGACCCGCGCCGAGGTGAAGTTCGAGGGCGACACCCTGGTGAACCGCATCGAGCTGAAGGGCATCGACTT
CAAGGAGGACGGCAACATCCTGGGGCACAAGCTGGAGTACAACTTCAACAGCCACAACGTCTATATCACG
GCCGACAAGCAGAAGAACGGCATCAAGGCGAACTTCAAGATCCGCCACAACGTCGAGGACGGCAGCGTGC
AGCTCGCCGACCACTACCAGCAGAACACCCCCATCGGCGACGGCCCCGTGCTGCTGCCCGACAACCACTA
CCTGAGCACCCAGTCCAAGCTGAGCAAAGACCCCAACGAGAAGCGCGATCACATGGTCCTGCTGGAGTTC
GTGACCGCCGCCGGGATCACTCTCGGCATGGACGAGCTGTACACGGCGATGGGCAAAGGAGATCCTAAGA
AGCCGAGAGGCAAAATGTCATCATATGCATTTTTTGTGCAAACTTGTCGGGAGGAGCATAAGAAGAAGCA
CCCAGATGCTTCAGTCAACTTCTCAGAGTTTTCTAAGAAGTGCTCAGAGAGGTGGAAGACCATGTCTGCT
AAAGAGAAAGGAAAATTTGAAGATATGGCAAAAGCGGACAAGGCCCGTTATGAAAGAGAAATGAAAACCT
ATATCCCTCCCAAAGGGGAGACAAAAAAGAAGTTCAAGGATCCCAATGCACCCAAGAGGCCTCCTTCGGC
CTTCTTCCTCTTCTGCTCTGAGTATCGCCCAAAAATCAAAGGAGAACATCCTGGCCTGTCCATTGGTGAT
GTTGCGAAGAAACTGGGAGAGATGTGGAATAACACTGCTGCAGATGACAAGCAGCCTTATGAAAAGAAGG
CTGCGAAGCTGAAGGAAAAATATGAAAAGGATATTGCTGCATATCGAGCTAAAGGAAAGCCTGATGCAGC
AAAAAAGGGAGTTGTCAAGGCTGAAAAAAGCAAGAAAAGGAAGAGGAGGAAGATGAGGAAGATGAAGAGG
ATGAGGAGGAGGAGGAAGATGAAGAAGATGAAGATGAAGAAGAAGGCGATGATGAATTTCTTCCAGTTGA
TGTTCCTAGTTAAGTCCATGCTATGTTAATCTAGAGTCGACCTGCAGAAGCTTGGCCGCCATGGCCCAAC
TTGTTTATTGCAGCTTATAATGGTTACAAATAAAGCAATAGCATCACAAATTTCACAAATAAAGCATTTT
TTTCACTGCATTCTAGTTGTGGTTTGTCCAAACTCATCAATGTATCTTATCATGTCTGGATCGGGAATTA
ATTCGGCGCAGCACCATGGCCTGAAATAACCTCTGAAAGAGGAACTTGGTTAGGTACCTTCTGAGGCGGA
AAGAACCAGCTGTGGAATGTGTGTCAGTTAGGGTGTGGAAAGTCCCCAGGCTCCCCAGCAGGCAGAAGTA
TGCAAAGCATGCATCTCAATTAGTCAGCAACCAGGTGTGGAAAGTCCCCAGGCTCCCCAGCAGGCAGAAG
TATGCAAAGCATGCATCTCAATTAGTCAGCAACCATAGTCCCGCCCCTAACTCCGCCCATCCCGCCCCTA
ACTCCGCCCAGTTCCGCCCATTCTCCGCCCCATGGCTGACTAATTTTTTTTATTTATGCAGAGGCCGAGG
CCGCCTCGGCCTCTGAGCTATTCCAGAAGTAGTGAGGAGGCTTTTTTGGAGGCCTAGGCTTTTGCAAAAA
GCTGTTAACAGCTTGGCACTGGCCGTCGTTTTACAACGTCGTGACTGGGAAAACCCTGGCGTTACCCAAC
TTAATCGCCTTGCAGCACATCCCCCTTTCGCCAGCTGGCGTAATAGCGAAGAGGCCCGCACCGATCGCCC
TTCCCAACAGTTGCGCAGCCTGAATGGCGAATGGCGCCTGATGCGGTATTTTCTCCTTACGCATCTGTGC
GGTATTTCACACCGCATA
[142 nt withheld, positions 3169-3310]
C
[141 nt withheld, positions 3312-3452]
CCTTTGACGTTGGAGTCCACGTTCTTT
[37 nt withheld, positions 3480-3516]
ACCCTATCTCGGGCTATTCTTTTGATTTATAAGGGATTTTGCCGATTTCGGCCTATTGGTTAAAAAATGA
GCTGATTTAACAAAAATTTAACGCGAATTTTAACAAAATATTAACGTTTACAATTTTATGGTGCACTCTC
AGTACAATCTGCTCTGATGCCGCATAGTTAAGCCAGCCCCGACACCCGCCAACACCCGCTGACGCGCCCT
GACGGGCTTGTCTGCTCCCGGCATCCGCTTACAGACAAGCTGTGACCGTCTCCGGGAGCTGCATGTGTCA
GAGGTTTTCACCGTCATCACCGAAACGCGCGAGACGAAAGGGCCTCGTGATACGCCTATTTTTATAGGTT
AATGTCATGATAATAATGGTTTCTTAGACGTCAGGTGGCACTTTTCGGGGAAATGTGCGCGGAACCCCTA
TTTGTTTATTTTTCTAAATACATTCAAATATGTATCCGCTCATGAGACAATAACCCTGATAAATGCTTCA
ATAATATTGAAAAAGGAAGAGTATGAGTATTCAACATTTCCGTGTCGCCCTTATTCCCTTTTTTGCGGCA
TTTTGCCTTCCTGTTTTTGCTCACCCAGAAACGCTGGTGAAAGTAAAAGATGCTGAAGATCAGTTGGGTG
CACGAGTGGGTTACATCGAACTGGATCTCAACAGCGGTAAGATCCTTGAGAGTTTTCGCCCCGAAGAACG
TTTTCCAATGATGAGCACTTTTAAAGTTCTGCTATGTGGCGCGGTATTATCCCGTATTGACGCCGGGCAA
GAGCAACTCGGTCGCCGCATACACTATTCTCAGAATGACTTGGTTGAGTACTCACCAGTCACAGAAAAGC
ATCTTACGGATGGCATGACAGTAAGAGAATTATGCAGTGCTGCCATAACCATGAGTGATAACACTGCGGC
CAACTTACTTCTGACAACGATCGGAGGACCGAAGGAGCTAACCGCTTTTTTGCACAACATGGGGGATCAT
GTAACTCGCCTTGATCGTTGGGAACCGGAGCTGAATGAAGCCATACCAAACGACGAGCGTGACACCACGA
TGCCTGTAGCAATGGCAACAACGTTGCGCAAACTATTAACTGGCGAACTACTTACTCTAGCTTCCCGGCA
ACAATTAATAGACTGGATGGAGGCGGATAAAGTTGCAGGACCACTTCTGCGCTCGGCCCTTCCGGCTGGC
TGGTTTATTGCTGATAAATCTGGAGCCGGTGAGCGTGGGTCTCGCGGTATCATTGCAGCACTGGGGCCAG
ATGGTAAGCCCTCCCGTATCGTAGTTATCTACACGACGGGGAGTCAGGCAACTATGGATGAACGAAATAG
ACAGATCGCTGAGATAGGTGCCTCACTGATTAAGCATTGGTAACTGTCAGACCAAGTTTACTCATATATA
CTTTAGATTGATTTAAAACTTCATTTTTAATTTAAAAGGATCTAGGTGAAGATCCTTTTTGATAATCTCA
TGACCAAAATCCCTTAACGTGAGTTTTCGTTCCACTGAGCGTCAGACCCCGTAGAAAAGATCAAAGGATC
TTCTTGAGATCCTTTTTTTCTGCGCGTAATCTGCTGCTTGCAAACAAAAAAACCACCGCTACCAGCGGTG
GTTTGTTTGCCGGATCAAGAGCTACCAACTCTTTTTCCGAAGGTAACTGGCTTCAGCAGAGCGCAGATAC
CAAATACTGTTCTTCTAGTGTAGCCGTAGTTAGGCCACCACTTCAAGAACTCTGTAGCACCGCCTACATA
CCTCGCTCTGCTAATCCTGTTACCAGTGGCTGCTGCCAGTGGCGATAAGTCGTGTCTTACCGGGTTGGAC
TCAAGACGATAGTTACCGGATAAGGCGCAGCGGTCGGGCTGAACGGGGGGTTCGTGCACACAGCCCAGCT
TGGAGCGAACGACCTACACCGAACTGAGATACCTACAGCGTGAGCTATGAGAAAGCGCCACGCTTCCCGA
AGGGAGAAAGGCGGACAGGTATCCGGTAAGCGGCAGGGTCGGAACAGGAGAGCGCACGAGGGAGCTTCCA
GGGGGAAACGCCTGGTATCTTTATAGTCCTGTCGGGTTTCGCCACCTCTGACTTGAGCGTCGATTTTTGT
GATGCTCGTCAGGGGGGCGGAGCCTATGGAAAAACGCCAGCAACGCGGCCTTTTTACGGTTCCTGGCCTT
TTGCTGGCCTTTTGCTCACATGTTCTTTCCTGCGTTATCCCCTGATTCTGTGGATAACCGTATTACCGCC
TTTGAGTGAGCTGATACCGCTCGCCGCAGCCGAACGACCGAGCGCAGCGAGTCAGTGAGCGAGGAAGCGG
AAGAGCGCCCAATACGCAAACCGCCTCTCCCCGCGCGTTGGCCGATTCATTAATGCAGCTGGCACGACAG
GTTTCCCGACTGGAAAGCGGGCAGTGAGCGCAACGCAATTAATGTGAGTTAGCTCACTCATTAGGCACCC
CAGGCTTTACACTTTATGCTTCCGGCTCGTATGTTGTGTGGAATTGTGAGCGGATAACAATTTCACACAG
GAAACAGCTATGACATGATTACGAATTAA
